Addgene plasmid #118625: pLX304 ERG
Purpose: Overexpresses ERG protein
Depositing lab: William Hahn. Depositing organization: Dana-Farber Cancer Institute. Publication: Binding of TMPRSS2-ERG to BAF Chromatin Remodeling Complexes Mediates Prostate Oncogenesis. Sandoval GJ, Pulice JL, Pakula H, Schenone M, Takeda DY, Pop M, Boulay G, Williamson KE, McBride MJ, Pan J, St Pierre R, Hartman E, Garraway LA, Carr SA, Rivera MN, Li Z, Ronco L, Hahn WC, Kadoch C. Mol Cell. 2018 Aug 16;71(4):554-566.e7. doi: 10.1016/j.molcel.2018.06.040. Epub 2018 Aug 2. PubMed 30078722.
Backbone
  Vector backbone: pLX304
  Backbone size w/o insert (bp): 9500
  Vector type: Mammalian Expression, Lentiviral
  Selectable markers: Blasticidin
Growth in bacteria
  Bacterial resistance: Ampicillin, 100 μg/mL
  Growth temperature: 37°C
  Growth strain: NEB Stable
  Copy number: High Copy
Gene/Insert
  Gene/Insert name: ERG (33-479)
  Species: H. sapiens (human)
  GenBank ID: NP_891548.1
  Entrez Gene: ERG (a.k.a. LMPHM14, erg-3, p55)
  Promoter: CMV
  Tag / fusion protein: None; none
  Cloning method: Gateway Cloning
  Sequencing primers: 5′ CMV-F; 3′ WPRE-R
Terms and licenses: Academic/Nonprofit Terms; Industry Terms: Not Available to Industry
Depositor comments: TMPRSS2-ERG (aa33-479)
How to cite: pLX304 ERG was a gift from William Hahn (Addgene plasmid # 118625 ; http://n2t.net/addgene:118625 ; RRID:Addgene_118625)
