[The description below was written by a language model from this plasmid's Addgene catalogue record and pLannotate feature annotations shown in this document.]
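Description:
pLX304 ERG is a third-generation-style, self-inactivating HIV-1 lentiviral expression plasmid built on the pLX304 Gateway destination backbone. It is intended for stable overexpression of human ERG in mammalian cells. In bacteria it replicates from a high-copy ColE1/pUC origin and is selected with ampicillin through the bla gene. An f1 origin, an SV40 origin and remnants of lac and phage promoter sequences are also carried in the backbone.

The viral genome is transcribed from an RSV promoter fused to a truncated 5' LTR. It contains the Ψ packaging signal with a partial gag sequence, the RRE for Rev-dependent nuclear export, a cPPT/CTS, a WPRE to boost transcript expression, and a ΔU3 3' LTR that inactivates LTR promoter activity after integration. Two internal cassettes sit between the LTRs. A human PGK promoter drives blasticidin S deaminase, which allows selection of transduced cells. The CMV enhancer/promoter drives the ERG coding sequence, which is flanked by the attB1 and attB2 sites left by Gateway recombination.

The insert encodes residues 33–479 of ERG. The depositor describes this N-terminally truncated product as corresponding to the TMPRSS2-ERG fusion found in prostate cancer. A V5 epitope sequence from the backbone lies just downstream of attB2, but the catalogue entry lists no tag. This suggests the ORF ends in a stop codon, although the record does not confirm it. The sequenced plasmid is 9,072 nt, which is shorter than the listed backbone size for the empty vector. The associated work concerns TMPRSS2-ERG and BAF chromatin remodeling complexes in prostate oncogenesis.
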