Features (pLannotate 1.2.2; 31 found; start..end, strand, type, name):
     82..385     +  enhancer       CMV enhancer: human cytomegalovirus immediate early enhancer
    386..589     +  promoter       CMV promoter: human cytomegalovirus (CMV) immediate early promoter
    612..636     +  protein_bind   attB1: mutant version of attB; recombination site for the Gateway® BP reaction BP Clonase™
    642..1982    +  CDS            ERG (fragment): ERG_HUMAN - Experimental evidence at protein level: Swiss-Prot protein existence level 1. Transcriptional regulator. May participate in transcriptional regulation through the recruitment of SETDB1 histone methyltransferase and subsequent modification of local chromatin structure. From Homo sapiens (Human).
   1987..2011    -  protein_bind   attB2: mutant version of attB; recombination site for the Gateway® BP reaction BP Clonase™
   2013..2054    +  CDS            V5 tag: epitope tag from simian virus 5
   2096..2684    +  misc_feature   WPRE: woodchuck hepatitis virus posttranscriptional regulatory element
   2735..2754    +  misc_feature   cPPT/CTS (fragment): central polypurine tract and central termination sequence of HIV-1
   2756..2989    +  LTR            3' LTR (ΔU3): self-inactivating 3' long terminal repeat (LTR) from HIV-1
   3067..3188    +  polyA_signal   SV40 poly(A) signal: SV40 polyadenylation signal
   3228..3363    +  rep_origin     SV40 ori: SV40 origin of replication
   3384..3402    -  promoter       T7 promoter: promoter for bacteriophage T7 RNA polymerase
   3410..3565    +  CDS            lacZα (fragment): LacZα fragment of β-galactosidase; lacZ fragment
   3570..3998    +  rep_origin     f1 ori (sequence partly withheld): f1 bacteriophage origin of replication; arrow indicates direction of (+) strand synthesis
   4051..4155    +  promoter       AmpR promoter: bla
   4156..5016    +  CDS            AmpR: β-lactamase; bla; confers resistance to ampicillin, carbenicillin, and related antibiotics
   5187..5775    +  rep_origin     ori: high-copy-number ColE1/pMB1/pBR322/pUC origin of replication
   5958..6050    +  CDS            lacI (fragment): lac repressor; lacI; The lac repressor binds to the lac operator to inhibit transcription in E. coli. This inhibition can be relieved by adding lactose or isopropyl-β-D-thiogalactopyranoside (IPTG).
   6063..6084    +  protein_bind   CAP binding site: CAP binding activates transcription in the presence of cAMP. E. coli catabolite activator protein
   6099..6129    +  promoter       lac promoter: promoter for the E. coli lac operon
   6137..6153    +  protein_bind   lac operator: The lac repressor binds to the lac operator to inhibit transcription in E. coli. This inhibition can be relieved by adding lactose or isopropyl-β-D-thiogalactopyranoside (IPTG). lac repressor encoded by lacI
   6198..6216    +  promoter       T3 promoter: promoter for bacteriophage T3 RNA polymerase
   6244..6470    +  promoter       RSV promoter: Rous sarcoma virus enhancer/promoter
   6471..6651    +  LTR            5' LTR (truncated): truncated 5' long terminal repeat (LTR) from HIV-1
   6698..6823    +  misc_feature   HIV-1 Ψ: packaging signal of human immunodeficiency virus type 1
   6807..7170    +  CDS            HIV-1 gag (fragment): gag protein from human immunodeficiency virus 1; gag
   7316..7549    +  misc_feature   RRE: The Rev response element (RRE) of HIV-1 allows for Rev-dependent mRNA export from the nucleus to the cytoplasm.
   7926..7952    +  CDS            Rev (fragment): human immunodeficiency virus 1 (HIV-1) Rev protein; rev; enhances nuclear export of unspliced and incompletely spliced viral mRNAs
   7953..8453    +  promoter       hPGK promoter: human phosphoglycerate kinase 1 promoter
   8465..8860    +  CDS            BSD: blasticidin S deaminase; Aspergillus terreus BSD; confers resistance to blasticidin
   8920..9037    +  misc_feature   cPPT/CTS: central polypurine tract and central termination sequence of HIV-1
>Addgene plasmid #118625 | pLX304 ERG | addgene full sequence | sequence record 228914 | Addgene NGS Result
GCGCCGGCTCGAGGGGGCCCGGGGTTATTAATAGTAATCAATTACGGGGTCATTAGTTCATAGCCCATAT
ATGGAGTTCCGCGTTACATAACTTACGGTAAATGGCCCGCCTGGCTGACCGCCCAACGACCCCCGCCCAT
TGACGTCAATAATGACGTATGTTCCCATAGTAACGCCAATAGGGACTTTCCATTGACGTCAATGGGTGGA
GTATTTACGGTAAACTGCCCACTTGGCAGTACATCAAGTGTATCATATGCCAAGTACGCCCCCTATTGAC
GTCAATGACGGTAAATGGCCCGCCTGGCATTATGCCCAGTACATGACCTTATGGGACTTTCCTACTTGGC
AGTACATCTACGTATTAGTCATCGCTATTACCATGGTGATGCGGTTTTGGCAGTACATCAATGGGCGTGG
ATAGCGGTTTGACTCACGGGGATTTCCAAGTCTCCACCCCATTGACGTCAATGGGAGTTTGTTTTGGCAC
CAAAATCAACGGGACTTTCCAAAATGTCGTAACAACTCCGCCCCATTGACGCAAATGGGCGGTAGGCGTG
TACGGTGGGAGGTCTATATAAGCAGAGCTCTCTGGCTAACTGTCGGGATCAACAAGTTTGTACAAAAAAG
CAGGCTTCACCATGACCGCGTCCTCCTCCAGCGACTATGGACAGACTTCCAAGATGAGCCCACGCGTCCC
TCAGCAGGATTGGCTGTCTCAACCCCCAGCCAGGGTCACCATCAAAATGGAATGTAACCCTAGCCAGGTG
AATGGCTCAAGGAACTCTCCTGATGAATGCAGTGTGGCCAAAGGCGGGAAGATGGTGGGCAGCCCAGACA
CCGTTGGGATGAACTACGGCAGCTACATGGAGGAGAAGCACATGCCACCCCCAAACATGACCACGAACGA
GCGCAGAGTTATCGTGCCAGCAGATCCTACGCTATGGAGTACAGACCATGTGCGGCAGTGGCTGGAGTGG
GCGGTGAAAGAATATGGCCTTCCAGACGTCAACATCTTGTTATTCCAGAACATCGATGGGAAGGAACTGT
GCAAGATGACCAAGGACGACTTCCAGAGGCTCACCCCCAGCTACAATGCCGACATCCTTCTCTCACATCT
CCACTACCTCAGAGAGACTCCTCTTCCACATTTGACTTCAGATGATGTTGATAAAGCCTTACAAAACTCT
CCACGGTTAATGCATGCTAGAAACACAGGGGGTGCAGCTTTTATTTTCCCAAATACTTCAGTATATCCTG
AAGCTACGCAAAGAATTACAACTAGGCCAGATTTACCATATGAGCCCCCCAGGAGATCAGCCTGGACCGG
TCACGGCCACCCCACGCCCCAGTCGAAAGCTGCTCAACCATCTCCTTCCACAGTGCCCAAAACTGAAGAC
CAGCGTCCTCAGTTAGATCCTTATCAGATTCTTGGACCAACAAGTAGCCGCCTTGCAAATCCAGGCAGTG
GCCAGATCCAGCTTTGGCAGTTCCTCCTGGAGCTCCTGTCGGACAGCTCCAACTCCAGCTGCATCACCTG
GGAAGGCACCAACGGGGAGTTCAAGATGACGGATCCCGACGAGGTGGCCCGGCGCTGGGGAGAGCGGAAG
AGCAAACCCAACATGAACTACGATAAGCTCAGCCGCGCCCTCCGTTACTACTATGACAAGAACATCATGA
CCAAGGTCCATGGGAAGCGCTACGCCTACAAGTTCGACTTCCACGGGATCGCCCAGGCCCTCCAGCCCCA
CCCCCCGGAGTCATCTCTGTACAAGTACCCCTCAGACCTCCCGTACATGGGCTCCTATCACGCCCACCCA
CAGAAGATGAACTTTGTGGCGCCCCACCCTCCAGCCCTCCCCGTGACATCTTCCAGTTTTTTTGCTGCCC
CAAACCCATACTGGAATTCACCAACTGGGGGTATATACCCCAACACTAGGCTCCCCACCAGCCATATGCC
TTCTCATCTGGGCACTTACTACTAAGACCCAGCTTTCTTGTACAAAGTGGTTGGTAAGCCTATCCCTAAC
CCTCTCCTCGGTCTCGATTCTACGTAGTAATGAGCTAGCGCTAACCGGTGGCGCGTTAAGTCGACAATCA
ACCTCTGGATTACAAAATTTGTGAAAGATTGACTGGTATTCTTAACTATGTTGCTCCTTTTACGCTATGT
GGATACGCTGCTTTAATGCCTTTGTATCATGCTATTGCTTCCCGTATGGCTTTCATTTTCTCCTCCTTGT
ATAAATCCTGGTTGCTGTCTCTTTATGAGGAGTTGTGGCCCGTTGTCAGGCAACGTGGCGTGGTGTGCAC
TGTGTTTGCTGACGCAACCCCCACTGGTTGGGGCATTGCCACCACCTGTCAGCTCCTTTCCGGGACTTTC
GCTTTCCCCCTCCCTATTGCCACGGCGGAACTCATCGCCGCCTGCCTTGCCCGCTGCTGGACAGGGGCTC
GGCTGTTGGGCACTGACAATTCCGTGGTGTTGTCGGGGAAATCATCGTCCTTTCCTTGGCTGCTCGCCTG
TGTTGCCACCTGGATTCTGCGCGGGACGTCCTTCTGCTACGTCCCTTCGGCCCTCAATCCAGCGGACCTT
CCTTCCCGCGGCCTGCTGCCGGCTCTGCGGCCTCTTCCGCGTCTTCGCCTTCGCCCTCAGACGAGTCGGA
TCTCCCTTTGGGCCGCCTCCCCGCGTCGACTTTAAGACCAATGACTTACAAGGCAGCTGTAGATCTTAGC
CACTTTTTAAAAGAAAAGGGGGGACTGGAAGGGCTAATTCACTCCCAACGAAGACAAGATCTGCTTTTTG
CTTGTACTGGGTCTCTCTGGTTAGACCAGATCTGAGCCTGGGAGCTCTCTGGCTAACTAGGGAACCCACT
GCTTAAGCCTCAATAAAGCTTGCCTTGAGTGCTTCAAGTAGTGTGTGCCCGTCTGTTGTGTGACTCTGGT
AACTAGAGATCCCTCAGACCCTTTTAGTCAGTGTGGAAAATCTCTAGCAGTACGTATAGTAGTTCATGTC
ATCTTATTATTCAGTATTTATAACTTGCAAAGAAATGAATATCAGAGAGTGAGAGGAACTTGTTTATTGC
AGCTTATAATGGTTACAAATAAAGCAATAGCATCACAAATTTCACAAATAAAGCATTTTTTTCACTGCAT
TCTAGTTGTGGTTTGTCCAAACTCATCAATGTATCTTATCATGTCTGGCTCTAGCTATCCCGCCCCTAAC
TCCGCCCATCCCGCCCCTAACTCCGCCCAGTTCCGCCCATTCTCCGCCCCATGGCTGACTAATTTTTTTT
ATTTATGCAGAGGCCGAGGCCGCCTCGGCCTCTGAGCTATTCCAGAAGTAGTGAGGAGGCTTTTTTGGAG
GCCTAGGGACGTACCCAATTCGCCCTATAGTGAGTCGTATTACGCGCGCTCACTGGCCGTCGTTTTACAA
CGTCGTGACTGGGAAAACCCTGGCGTTACCCAACTTAATCGCCTTGCAGCACATCCCCCTTTCGCCAGCT
GGCGTAATAGCGAAGAGGCCCGCACCGATCGCCCTTCCCAACAGTTGCGCAGCCTGAATGGCGAATGGG
[124 nt withheld, positions 3570-3693]
C
[91 nt withheld, positions 3695-3785]
A
[49 nt withheld, positions 3787-3835]
CCTTTGACGTTGGAGTCCACGTTCTTT
[37 nt withheld, positions 3863-3899]
ACCCTATCTCGGTCTATTCTTTTGATTTATAAGGGATTTTGCCGATTTCGGCCTATTGGTTAAAAAATGA
GCTGATTTAACAAAAATTTAACGCGAATTTTAACAAAATATTAACGCTTACAATTTAGGTGGCACTTTTC
GGGGAAATGTGCGCGGAACCCCTATTTGTTTATTTTTCTAAATACATTCAAATATGTATCCGCTCATGAG
ACAATAACCCTGATAAATGCTTCAATAATATTGAAAAAGGAAGAGTATGAGTATTCAACATTTCCGTGTC
GCCCTTATTCCCTTTTTTGCGGCATTTTGCCTTCCTGTTTTTGCTCACCCAGAAACGCTGGTGAAAGTAA
AAGATGCTGAAGATCAGTTGGGTGCACGAGTGGGTTACATCGAACTGGATCTCAACAGCGGTAAGATCCT
TGAGAGTTTTCGCCCCGAAGAACGTTTTCCAATGATGAGCACTTTTAAAGTTCTGCTATGTGGCGCGGTA
TTATCCCGTATTGACGCCGGGCAAGAGCAACTCGGTCGCCGCATACACTATTCTCAGAATGACTTGGTTG
AGTACTCACCAGTCACAGAAAAGCATCTTACGGATGGCATGACAGTAAGAGAATTATGCAGTGCTGCCAT
AACCATGAGTGATAACACTGCGGCCAACTTACTTCTGACAACGATCGGAGGACCGAAGGAGCTAACCGCT
TTTTTGCACAACATGGGGGATCATGTAACTCGCCTTGATCGTTGGGAACCGGAGCTGAATGAAGCCATAC
CAAACGACGAGCGTGACACCACGATGCCTGTAGCAATGGCAACAACGTTGCGCAAACTATTAACTGGCGA
ACTACTTACTCTAGCTTCCCGGCAACAATTAATAGACTGGATGGAGGCGGATAAAGTTGCAGGACCACTT
CTGCGCTCGGCCCTTCCGGCTGGCTGGTTTATTGCTGATAAATCTGGAGCCGGTGAGCGTGGGTCTCGCG
GTATCATTGCAGCACTGGGGCCAGATGGTAAGCCCTCCCGTATCGTAGTTATCTACACGACGGGGAGTCA
GGCAACTATGGATGAACGAAATAGACAGATCGCTGAGATAGGTGCCTCACTGATTAAGCATTGGTAACTG
TCAGACCAAGTTTACTCATATATACTTTAGATTGATTTAAAACTTCATTTTTAATTTAAAAGGATCTAGG
TGAAGATCCTTTTTGATAATCTCATGACCAAAATCCCTTAACGTGAGTTTTCGTTCCACTGAGCGTCAGA
CCCCGTAGAAAAGATCAAAGGATCTTCTTGAGATCCTTTTTTTCTGCGCGTAATCTGCTGCTTGCAAACA
AAAAAACCACCGCTACCAGCGGTGGTTTGTTTGCCGGATCAAGAGCTACCAACTCTTTTTCCGAAGGTAA
CTGGCTTCAGCAGAGCGCAGATACCAAATACTGTTCTTCTAGTGTAGCCGTAGTTAGGCCACCACTTCAA
GAACTCTGTAGCACCGCCTACATACCTCGCTCTGCTAATCCTGTTACCAGTGGCTGCTGCCAGTGGCGAT
AAGTCGTGTCTTACCGGGTTGGACTCAAGACGATAGTTACCGGATAAGGCGCAGCGGTCGGGCTGAACGG
GGGGTTCGTGCACACAGCCCAGCTTGGAGCGAACGACCTACACCGAACTGAGATACCTACAGCGTGAGCT
ATGAGAAAGCGCCACGCTTCCCGAAGGGAGAAAGGCGGACAGGTATCCGGTAAGCGGCAGGGTCGGAACA
GGAGAGCGCACGAGGGAGCTTCCAGGGGGAAACGCCTGGTATCTTTATAGTCCTGTCGGGTTTCGCCACC
TCTGACTTGAGCGTCGATTTTTGTGATGCTCGTCAGGGGGGCGGAGCCTATGGAAAAACGCCAGCAACGC
GGCCTTTTTACGGTTCCTGGCCTTTTGCTGGCCTTTTGCTCACATGTTCTTTCCTGCGTTATCCCCTGAT
TCTGTGGATAACCGTATTACCGCCTTTGAGTGAGCTGATACCGCTCGCCGCAGCCGAACGACCGAGCGCA
GCGAGTCAGTGAGCGAGGAAGCGGAAGAGCGCCCAATACGCAAACCGCCTCTCCCCGCGCGTTGGCCGAT
TCATTAATGCAGCTGGCACGACAGGTTTCCCGACTGGAAAGCGGGCAGTGAGCGCAACGCAATTAATGTG
AGTTAGCTCACTCATTAGGCACCCCAGGCTTTACACTTTATGCTTCCGGCTCGTATGTTGTGTGGAATTG
TGAGCGGATAACAATTTCACACAGGAAACAGCTATGACCATGATTACGCCAAGCGCGCAATTAACCCTCA
CTAAAGGGAACAAAAGCTGGAGCTGCAAGCTTAATGTAGTCTTATGCAATACTCTTGTAGTCTTGCAACA
TGGTAACGATGAGTTAGCAACATGCCTTACAAGGAGAGAAAAAGCACCGTGCATGCCGATTGGTGGAAGT
AAGGTGGTACGATCGTGCCTTATTAGGAAGGCAACAGACGGGTCTGACATGGATTGGACGAACCACTGAA
TTGCCGCATTGCAGAGATATTGTATTTAAGTGCCTAGCTCGATACATAAACGGGTCTCTCTGGTTAGACC
AGATCTGAGCCTGGGAGCTCTCTGGCTAACTAGGGAACCCACTGCTTAAGCCTCAATAAAGCTTGCCTTG
AGTGCTTCAAGTAGTGTGTGCCCGTCTGTTGTGTGACTCTGGTAACTAGAGATCCCTCAGACCCTTTTAG
TCAGTGTGGAAAATCTCTAGCAGTGGCGCCCGAACAGGGACTTGAAAGCGAAAGGGAAACCAGAGGAGCT
CTCTCGACGCAGGACTCGGCTTGCTGAAGCGCGCACGGCAAGAGGCGAGGGGCGGCGACTGGTGAGTACG
CCAAAAATTTTGACTAGCGGAGGCTAGAAGGAGAGAGATGGGTGCGAGAGCGTCAGTATTAAGCGGGGGA
GAATTAGATCGCGATGGGAAAAAATTCGGTTAAGGCCAGGGGGAAAGAAAAAATATAAATTAAAACATAT
AGTATGGGCAAGCAGGGAGCTAGAACGATTCGCAGTTAATCCTGGCCTGTTAGAAACATCAGAAGGCTGT
AGACAAATACTGGGACAGCTACAACCATCCCTTCAGACAGGATCAGAAGAACTTAGATCATTATATAATA
CAGTAGCAACCCTCTATTGTGTGCATCAAAGGATAGAGATAAAAGACACCAAGGAAGCTTTAGACAAGAT
AGAGGAAGAGCAAAACAAAAGTAAGACCACCGCACAGCAAGCGGCCGCTGATCTTCAGACCTGGAGGAGG
AGATATGAGGGACAATTGGAGAAGTGAATTATATAAATATAAAGTAGTAAAAATTGAACCATTAGGAGTA
GCACCCACCAAGGCAAAGAGAAGAGTGGTGCAGAGAGAAAAAAGAGCAGTGGGAATAGGAGCTTTGTTCC
TTGGGTTCTTGGGAGCAGCAGGAAGCACTATGGGCGCAGCGTCAATGACGCTGACGGTACAGGCCAGACA
ATTATTGTCTGGTATAGTGCAGCAGCAGAACAATTTGCTGAGGGCTATTGAGGCGCAACAGCATCTGTTG
CAACTCACAGTCTGGGGCATCAAGCAGCTCCAGGCAAGAATCCTGGCTGTGGAAAGATACCTAAAGGATC
AACAGCTCCTGGGGATTTGGGGTTGCTCTGGAAAACTCATTTGCACCACTGCTGTGCCTTGGAATGCTAG
TTGGAGTAATAAATCTCTGGAACAGATTTGGAATCACACGACCTGGATGGAGTGGGACAGAGAAATTAAC
AATTACACAAGCTTAATACACTCCTTAATTGAAGAATCGCAAAACCAGCAAGAAAAGAATGAACAAGAAT
TATTGGAATTAGATAAATGGGCAAGTTTGTGGAATTGGTTTAACATAACAAATTGGCTGTGGTATATAAA
ATTATTCATAATGATAGTAGGAGGCTTGGTAGGTTTAAGAATAGTTTTTGCTGTACTTTCTATAGTGAAT
AGAGTTAGGCAGGGATATTCACCATTATCGTTTCAGACCCACCTCCCAACCCCGAGGGGACCCTTGCGCC
TTTTCCAAGGCAGCCCTGGGTTTGCGCAGGGACGCGGCTGCTCTGGGCGTGGTTCCGGGAAACGCAGCGG
CGCCGACCCTGGGTCTCGCACATTCTTCACGTCCGTTCGCAGCGTCACCCGGATCTTCGCCGCTACCCTT
GTGGGCCCCCCGGCGACGCTTCCTGCTCCGCCCCTAAGTCGGGAAGGTTCCTTGCGGTTCGCGGCGTGCC
GGACGTGACAAACGGAAGCCGCACGTCTCACTAGTACCCTCGCAGACGGACAGCGCCAGGGAGCAATGGC
AGCGCGCCGACCGCGATGGGCTGTGGCCAATAGCGGCTGCTCAGCAGGGCGCGCCGAGAGCAGCGGCCGG
GAAGGGGCGGTGCGGGAGGCGGGGTGTGGGGCGGTAGTGTGGGCCCTGTTCCTGCCCGCGCGGTGTTCCG
CATTCTGCAAGCCTCCGGAGCGCACGTCGGCAGTCGGCTCCCTCGTTGACCGAATCACCGACCTCTCTCC
CCAGGGGGTACCACCATGGCCAAGCCTTTGTCTCAAGAAGAATCCACCCTCATTGAAAGAGCAACGGCTA
CAATCAACAGCATCCCCATCTCTGAAGACTACAGCGTCGCCAGCGCAGCTCTCTCTAGCGACGGCCGCAT
CTTCACTGGTGTCAATGTATATCATTTTACTGGGGGACCTTGTGCAGAACTCGTGGTGCTGGGCACTGCT
GCTGCTGCGGCAGCTGGCAACCTGACTTGTATCGTCGCGATCGGAAATGAGAACAGGGGCATCTTGAGCC
CCTGCGGACGGTGCCGACAGGTGCTTCTCGATCTGCATCCTGGGATCAAAGCCATAGTGAAGGACAGTGA
TGGACAGCCGACGGCAGTTGGGATTCGTGAATTGCTGCCCTCTGGTTATGTGTGGGAGGGCCTGCAGCTG
CAGTAGTAAGAATTCTAGATCTTGAGACAAATGGCAGTATTCATCCACAATTTTAAAAGAAAAGGGGGGA
TTGGGGGGTACAGTGCAGGGGAAAGAATAGTAGACATAATAGCAACAGACATACAAACTAAAGAATTACA
AAAACAAATTACAAAAATTCAAAATTTTCGGGTTTATTACAGGGACAGCAGAGATCCACTTTG
